Addgene plasmid #100893: SIN40C.SFFV.sfGFP-RepEntry.iPAC
Purpose: Lentiviral CRISPR-Cas9 Reporter
Depositing lab: Dirk Heckl. Depositing organization: Medizinische Hochschule Hannover. Publication: Refined sgRNA efficacy prediction improves large- and small-scale CRISPR-Cas9 applications. Labuhn M, Adams FF, Ng M, Knoess S, Schambach A, Charpentier EM, Schwarzer A, Mateo JL, Klusmann JH, Heckl D. Nucleic Acids Res. 2018 Feb 16;46(3):1375-1385. doi: 10.1093/nar/gkx1268. PubMed 29267886.
Backbone
  Vector backbone: SIN40C
  Selectable markers: Puromycin
Growth in bacteria
  Bacterial resistance: Ampicillin, 100 μg/mL
  Growth temperature: 37°C
  Growth strain: NEB Stable
  Copy number: High Copy
Gene/Insert 1
  Gene/Insert name: sfGFP
Gene/Insert 2
  Gene/Insert name: PAC
Terms and licenses: Academic/Nonprofit Terms; Industry Terms: Not Available to Industry
How to cite: SIN40C.SFFV.sfGFP-RepEntry.iPAC was a gift from Dirk Heckl (Addgene plasmid # 100893 ; http://n2t.net/addgene:100893 ; RRID:Addgene_100893)
