[The description below was written by a language model from this plasmid's Addgene catalogue record and pLannotate feature annotations shown in this document.]
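Description:
SIN40C.SFFV.sfGFP-RepEntry.iPAC is a self-inactivating, HIV-1-derived lentiviral vector (about 9.4 kb) built on the SIN40C backbone and described as a lentiviral CRISPR-Cas9 reporter. In bacteria it is maintained as a high-copy plasmid through a ColE1/pUC-type origin with ampicillin resistance. An f1 origin and remnants of a pBluescript-type cloning backbone (lac promoter/operator, T3 and T7 promoters, lacZα fragment) are also annotated. The viral genome is transcribed in packaging cells from a chimeric 5' end, in which an RSV enhancer/promoter, preceded by CMV enhancer and SV40 promoter sequences, is joined to a truncated 5' LTR. This is followed by the Ψ packaging signal with a gag fragment, the RRE for Rev-dependent nuclear export, and the cPPT/CTS. The 3' LTR carries the ΔU3 deletion, which removes LTR promoter activity after integration. An SV40 poly(A) signal and SV40 origin lie downstream of it.

The payload is a single bicistronic cassette driven by the internal SFFV promoter. Superfolder GFP is the first cistron. It is followed by a short region annotated as a fragment of streptococcal protein G. The "RepEntry" part of the name suggests an entry site for cloning reporter or target sequences next to sfGFP, though the record does not describe its structure or location. An EMCV IRES then allows translation of puromycin N-acetyltransferase (PAC) from the same transcript, so transduced mammalian cells can be selected with puromycin, and a WPRE enhances expression. The name and stated purpose, together with the associated work on sgRNA efficacy prediction, point to use as a fluorescence-based readout of Cas9/sgRNA activity, though the record does not spell out the mechanism.
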