Features (pLannotate 1.2.2; 32 found; start..end, strand, type, name):
      1..128     +  rep_origin     RSF ori (fragment): Plasmids containing the RSF 1030 origin of replication can be propagated in E. coli cells that contain additional plasmids with compatible origins.
    130..222     +  CDS            lacI (fragment): lac repressor; lacI; The lac repressor binds to the lac operator to inhibit transcription in E. coli. This inhibition can be relieved by adding lactose or isopropyl-β-D-thiogalactopyranoside (IPTG).
    235..256     +  protein_bind   CAP binding site: CAP binding activates transcription in the presence of cAMP. E. coli catabolite activator protein
    271..301     +  promoter       lac promoter: promoter for the E. coli lac operon
    309..325     +  protein_bind   lac operator: The lac repressor binds to the lac operator to inhibit transcription in E. coli. This inhibition can be relieved by adding lactose or isopropyl-β-D-thiogalactopyranoside (IPTG). lac repressor encoded by lacI
    370..388     +  promoter       T3 promoter: promoter for bacteriophage T3 RNA polymerase
    433..812     +  enhancer       CMV enhancer: human cytomegalovirus immediate early enhancer
    869..1060    +  promoter       SV40 promoter (fragment): SV40 enhancer and early promoter
   1079..1305    +  promoter       RSV promoter: Rous sarcoma virus enhancer/promoter
   1306..1486    +  LTR            5' LTR (truncated): truncated 5' long terminal repeat (LTR) from HIV-1
   1533..1658    +  misc_feature   HIV-1 Ψ: packaging signal of human immunodeficiency virus type 1
   1642..2005    +  CDS            HIV-1 gag (fragment): gag protein from human immunodeficiency virus 1; gag
   2151..2384    +  misc_feature   RRE: The Rev response element (RRE) of HIV-1 allows for Rev-dependent mRNA export from the nucleus to the cytoplasm.
   2761..2785    +  CDS            Rev (fragment): human immunodeficiency virus 1 (HIV-1) Rev protein; rev; enhances nuclear export of unspliced and incompletely spliced viral mRNAs
   2826..2943    +  misc_feature   cPPT/CTS: central polypurine tract and central termination sequence of HIV-1
   3001..3402    +  promoter       SFFV promoter: spleen focus-forming virus long terminal repeat (LTR) promoter
   3412..3435    +  misc_feature   MCS (fragment): pBluescript multiple cloning site
   3520..4230    +  CDS            Superfolder GFP: Superfolder GFP is a basic (constitutively fluorescent) green fluorescent protein published in 2005, derived from Aequorea victoria. It is reported to be a very rapidly-maturing weak dimer.
   4249..4422    +  CDS            spg (fragment): SPG1_STRSG - Experimental evidence at protein level: Swiss-Prot protein existence level 1. Binds to the constant Fc region of IgG with high affinity. From Streptococcus sp. group G.
   4449..5035    +  misc_feature   IRES2: internal ribosome entry site (IRES) of the encephalomyocarditis virus (EMCV)
   5045..5644    +  CDS            PuroR: puromycin N-acetyltransferase; pac from Streptomyces alboniger; confers resistance to puromycin
   5671..6259    +  misc_feature   WPRE: woodchuck hepatitis virus posttranscriptional regulatory element
   6310..6329    +  misc_feature   cPPT/CTS (fragment): central polypurine tract and central termination sequence of HIV-1
   6331..6564    +  LTR            3' LTR (ΔU3): self-inactivating 3' long terminal repeat (LTR) from HIV-1
   6642..6763    +  polyA_signal   SV40 poly(A) signal: SV40 polyadenylation signal
   6803..6938    +  rep_origin     SV40 ori: SV40 origin of replication
   6959..6977    -  promoter       T7 promoter: promoter for bacteriophage T7 RNA polymerase
   6985..7140    +  CDS            lacZα (fragment): LacZα fragment of β-galactosidase; lacZ fragment
   7145..7573    +  rep_origin     f1 ori (sequence partly withheld): f1 bacteriophage origin of replication; arrow indicates direction of (+) strand synthesis
   7626..7730    +  promoter       AmpR promoter: bla
   7731..8591    +  CDS            AmpR: β-lactamase; bla; confers resistance to ampicillin, carbenicillin, and related antibiotics
   8762..9350    +  rep_origin     ori: high-copy-number ColE1/pMB1/pBR322/pUC origin of replication
>Addgene plasmid #100893 | SIN40C.SFFV.sfGFP-RepEntry.iPAC | addgene full sequence | sequence record 210261 | Addgene NGS Result
TCACATGTTCTTTCCTGCGTTATCCCCTGATTCTGTGGATAACCGTATTACCGCCTTTGAGTGAGCTGAT
ACCGCTCGCCGCAGCCGAACGACCGAGCGCAGCGAGTCAGTGAGCGAGGAAGCGGAAGAGCGCCCAATAC
GCAAACCGCCTCTCCCCGCGCGTTGGCCGATTCATTAATGCAGCTGGCACGACAGGTTTCCCGACTGGAA
AGCGGGCAGTGAGCGCAACGCAATTAATGTGAGTTAGCTCACTCATTAGGCACCCCAGGCTTTACACTTT
ATGCTTCCGGCTCGTATGTTGTGTGGAATTGTGAGCGGATAACAATTTCACACAGGAAACAGCTATGACC
ATGATTACGCCAAGCGCGCAATTAACCCTCACTAAAGGGAACAAAAGCTGGAGCTGCAAGCGGTACCGTC
GACCTGCAGGTTGACATTGATTATTGACTAGTTATTAATAGTAATCAATTACGGGGTCATTAGTTCATAG
CCCATATATGGAGTTCCGCGTTACATAACTTACGGTAAATGGCCCGCCTGGCTGACCGCCCAACGACCCC
CGCCCATTGACGTCAATAATGACGTATGTTCCCATAGTAACGCCAATAGGGACTTTCCATTGACGTCAAT
GGGTGGAGTATTTACGGTAAACTGCCCACTTGGCAGTACATCAAGTGTATCATATGCCAAGTACGCCCCC
TATTGACGTCAATGACGGTAAATGGCCCGCCTGGCATTATGCCCAGTACATGACCTTATGGGACTTTCCT
ACTTGGCAGTACATCTACGTATTAGTCATCGCTATTACCATGGCGCGCCATGCAGGGCCTGAAATAACCT
CTGAAAGAGGAACTTGGTTAGGTACCTTCTGAGGCGGAAAGAACCAGCTGTGGAATGTGTGTCAGTTAGG
GTGTGGAAAGTCCCCAGGCTCCCCAGCAGGCAGAAGTATGCAAAGCATGCATCTCAATTAGTCAGCAACC
AGGTGTGGAAAGTCCCCAGGCTCCCCAGCAGGCAGAAGTATGCAAAGCATGCATCTCAATTAGTCAGCAA
CCATAGTCCCTTAAGAGGCGCGCCTTAATGTAGTCTTATGCAATACTCTTGTAGTCTTGCAACATGGTAA
CGATGAGTTAGCAACATGCCTTACAAGGAGAGAAAAAGCACCGTGCATGCCGATTGGTGGAAGTAAGGTG
GTACGATCGTGCCTTATTAGGAAGGCAACAGACGGGTCTGACATGGATTGGACGAACCACTGAATTGCCG
CATTGCAGAGATATTGTATTTAAGTGCCTAGCTCGATACATAAACGGGTCTCTCTGGTTAGACCAGATCT
GAGCCTGGGAGCTCTCTGGCTAACTAGGGAACCCACTGCTTAAGCCTCAATAAAGCTTGCCTTGAGTGCT
TCAAGTAGTGTGTGCCCGTCTGTTGTGTGACTCTGGTAACTAGAGATCCCTCAGACCCTTTTAGTCAGTG
TGGAAAATCTCTAGCAGTGGCGCCCGAACAGGGACTTGAAAGCGAAAGGGAAACCAGAGGAGCTCTCTCG
ACGCAGGACTCGGCTTGCTGAAGCGCGCACGGCAAGAGGCGAGGGGCGGCGACTGGTGAGTACGCCAAAA
ATTTTGACTAGCGGAGGCTAGAAGGAGAGAGATGGGTGCGAGAGCGTCAGTATTAAGCGGGGGAGAATTA
GATCGCGATGGGAAAAAATTCGGTTAAGGCCAGGGGGAAAGAAAAAATATAAATTAAAACATATAGTATG
GGCAAGCAGGGAGCTAGAACGATTCGCAGTTAATCCTGGCCTGTTAGAAACATCAGAAGGCTGTAGACAA
ATACTGGGACAGCTACAACCATCCCTTCAGACAGGATCAGAAGAACTTAGATCATTATATAATACAGTAG
CAACCCTCTATTGTGTGCATCAAAGGATAGAGATAAAAGACACCAAGGAAGCTTTAGACAAGATAGAGGA
AGAGCAAAACAAAAGTAAGACCACCGCACAGCAAGCGGCCGCTGATCTTCAGACCTGGAGGAGGAGATAT
GAGGGACAATTGGAGAAGTGAATTATATAAATATAAAGTAGTAAAAATTGAACCATTAGGAGTAGCACCC
ACCAAGGCAAAGAGAAGAGTGGTGCAGAGAGAAAAAAGAGCAGTGGGAATAGGAGCTTTGTTCCTTGGGT
TCTTGGGAGCAGCAGGAAGCACTATGGGCGCAGCGTCAATGACGCTGACGGTACAGGCCAGACAATTATT
GTCTGGTATAGTGCAGCAGCAGAACAATTTGCTGAGGGCTATTGAGGCGCAACAGCATCTGTTGCAACTC
ACAGTCTGGGGCATCAAGCAGCTCCAGGCAAGAATCCTGGCTGTGGAAAGATACCTAAAGGATCAACAGC
TCCTGGGGATTTGGGGTTGCTCTGGAAAACTCATTTGCACCACTGCTGTGCCTTGGAATGCTAGTTGGAG
TAATAAATCTCTGGAACAGATTTGGAATCACACGACCTGGATGGAGTGGGACAGAGAAATTAACAATTAC
ACAAGCTTAATACACTCCTTAATTGAAGAATCGCAAAACCAGCAAGAAAAGAATGAACAAGAATTATTGG
AATTAGATAAATGGGCAAGTTTGTGGAATTGGTTTAACATAACAAATTGGCTGTGGTATATAAAATTATT
CATAATGATAGTAGGAGGCTTGGTAGGTTTAAGAATAGTTTTTGCTGTACTTTCTATAGTGAATAGAGTT
AGGCAGGGATATTCACCATTATCGTTTCAGACCCACCTCCCAACCCCGAGGGGACAATTCTAGATCTTGA
GACAAATGGCAGTATTCATCCACAATTTTAAAAGAAAAGGGGGGATTGGGGGGTACAGTGCAGGGGAAAG
AATAGTAGACATAATAGCAACAGACATACAAACTAAAGAATTACAAAAACAAATTACAAAAATTCAAAAT
TTTCGGGTTTATTACAGGGACAGCAGAGATCCACTTTGGCGCCGGCTCGAGCTAGCTGCAGTAACGCCAT
TTTGCAAGGCATGGAAAAATACCAAACCAAGAATAGAGAAGTTCAGATCAAGGGCGGGTACATGAAAATA
GCTAACGTTGGGCCAAACAGGATATCTGCGGTGAGCAGTTTCGGCCCCGGCCCGGGGCCAAGAACAGATG
GTCACCGCAGTTTCGGCCCCGGCCCGAGGCCAAGAACAGATGGTCCCCAGATATGGCCCAACCCTCAGCA
GTTTCTTAAGACCCATCAGATGTTTCCAGGCTCCCCCAAGGACCTGAAATGACCCTGCGCCTTATTTGAA
TTAACCAATCAGCCTGCTTCTCGCTTCTGTTCGCGCGCTTCTGCTTCCCGAGCTCTATAAAAGAGCTCAC
AACCCCTCACTCGGCGCGCCAGTCCTCCGACAGACTGAGTCGGCCGGTCGAATCAAGCTTATCGATACCG
TCGACGGATCCACCGGAGCCACCATGGGAACCGGTTATACGCGTGGCTCTGGATCTGGCGGCGGAGGAAG
CGGAGGCGGAGGATCTGGATCTAAGGGCGAGGAACTGTTCACCGGCGTGGTGCCCATCCTGGTGGAACTG
GATGGCGACGTGAACGGCCACAAGTTCTCTGTGCGGGGAGAGGGCGAAGGCGACGCCACAAATGGCAAGC
TGACCCTGAAGTTCATCTGCACCACCGGCAAGCTGCCCGTGCCTTGGCCTACCCTCGTGACCACACTGAC
CTACGGCGTGCAGTGCTTCAGCAGATACCCCGACCATATGAAGCGGCACGACTTCTTCAAGAGCGCCATG
CCCGAGGGCTACGTGCAGGAACGGACCATCAGCTTCAAGGACGACGGCACCTACAAGACCAGAGCCGAAG
TGAAGTTCGAGGGCGACACCCTCGTGAACCGGATCGAGCTGAAGGGCATCGATTTCAAAGAGGACGGCAA
CATCCTGGGCCACAAGCTGGAGTACAACTTCAACAGCCACAATGTGTATATCACCGCCGACAAGCAGAAG
AACGGCATCAAGGCCAACTTCAAGATCCGGCACAACGTGGAAGATGGCAGCGTGCAGCTGGCCGACCACT
ACCAGCAGAACACCCCCATCGGAGATGGCCCCGTGCTGCTGCCCGACAACCACTACCTGAGCACCCAGAG
CGTGCTGAGCAAGGACCCCAACGAGAAGCGGGACCACATGGTGCTGCTGGAATTCGTGACCGCCGCTGGC
ATCACCCACGGCATGGACGAGCTGTATAAGGGCTCCGGCGGAGGCTCCCGGACCGAAGAGTATAAGCTGA
TTCTGAACGGCAAGACACTGAAGGGCGAGACAACCACCGAGGCCGTGGATGCCGCCACAGCCGAGAAGGT
GTTCAAGCAGTACGCCAACGACAACGGCGTGGACGGCGAGTGGACCTACGACGATGCCACCAAGACCTTC
ACCGTGACCGAGTGAATGCATGAGTAACTGAGGATCCGCCCCTCTCCCTCCCCCCCCCCTAACGTTACTG
GCCGAAGCCGCTTGGAATAAGGCCGGTGTGCGTTTGTCTATATGTTATTTTCCACCATATTGCCGTCTTT
TGGCAATGTGAGGGCCCGGAAACCTGGCCCTGTCTTCTTGACGAGCATTCCTAGGGGTCTTTCCCCTCTC
GCCAAAGGAATGCAAGGTCTGTTGAATGTCGTGAAGGAAGCAGTTCCTCTGGAAGCTTCTTGAAGACAAA
CAACGTCTGTAGCGACCCTTTGCAGGCAGCGGAACCCCCCACCTGGCGACAGGTGCCTCTGCGGCCAAAA
GCCACGTGTATAAGATACACCTGCAAAGGCGGCACAACCCCAGTGCCACGTTGTGAGTTGGATAGTTGTG
GAAAGAGTCAAATGGCTCTCCTCAAGCGTATTCAACAAGGGGCTGAAGGATGCCCAGAAGGTACCCCATT
GTATGGGATCTGATCTGGGGCCTCGGTACACATGCTTTACATGTGTTTAGTCGAGGTTAAAAAAACGTCT
AGGCCCCCCGAACCACGGGGACGTGGTTTTCCTTTGAAAAACACGATGATAATATGGCCACAACCCTGGC
CACCATGACCGAGTACAAGCCCACGGTGCGCCTCGCCACCCGCGACGACGTCCCCAGGGCCGTACGCACC
CTCGCCGCCGCGTTCGCCGACTACCCCGCCACGCGCCACACCGTCGATCCGGACCGCCACATCGAGCGGG
TCACCGAGCTGCAAGAACTCTTCCTCACGCGCGTCGGGCTCGACATCGGCAAGGTGTGGGTCGCGGACGA
CGGCGCCGCGGTGGCGGTCTGGACCACGCCGGAGAGCGTCGAAGCGGGGGCGGTGTTCGCCGAGATCGGC
CCGCGCATGGCCGAGTTGAGCGGTTCCCGGCTGGCCGCGCAGCAACAGATGGAAGGCCTCCTGGCGCCGC
ACCGGCCCAAGGAGCCCGCGTGGTTCCTGGCCACCGTCGGCGTCTCGCCCGACCACCAGGGCAAGGGTCT
GGGCAGCGCCGTCGTGCTCCCCGGAGTGGAGGCGGCCGAGCGCGCCGGGGTGCCCGCCTTCCTGGAGACC
TCCGCGCCCCGCAACCTCCCCTTCTACGAGCGGCTCGGCTTCACCGTCACCGCCGACGTCGAGGTGCCCG
AAGGACCGCGCACCTGGTGCATGACCCGCAAGCCCGGTGCCTGATGTACAAGTGATCGCGTTAAGTCGAC
AATCAACCTCTGGATTACAAAATTTGTGAAAGATTGACTGGTATTCTTAACTATGTTGCTCCTTTTACGC
TATGTGGATACGCTGCTTTAATGCCTTTGTATCATGCTATTGCTTCCCGTATGGCTTTCATTTTCTCCTC
CTTGTATAAATCCTGGTTGCTGTCTCTTTATGAGGAGTTGTGGCCCGTTGTCAGGCAACGTGGCGTGGTG
TGCACTGTGTTTGCTGACGCAACCCCCACTGGTTGGGGCATTGCCACCACCTGTCAGCTCCTTTCCGGGA
CTTTCGCTTTCCCCCTCCCTATTGCCACGGCGGAACTCATCGCCGCCTGCCTTGCCCGCTGCTGGACAGG
GGCTCGGCTGTTGGGCACTGACAATTCCGTGGTGTTGTCGGGGAAATCATCGTCCTTTCCTTGGCTGCTC
GCCTGTGTTGCCACCTGGATTCTGCGCGGGACGTCCTTCTGCTACGTCCCTTCGGCCCTCAATCCAGCGG
ACCTTCCTTCCCGCGGCCTGCTGCCGGCTCTGCGGCCTCTTCCGCGTCTTCGCCTTCGCCCTCAGACGAG
TCGGATCTCCCTTTGGGCCGCCTCCCCGCGTCGACTTTAAGACCAATGACTTACAAGGCAGCTGTAGATC
TTAGCCACTTTTTAAAAGAAAAGGGGGGACTGGAAGGGCTAATTCACTCCCAACGAAGACAAGATCTGCT
TTTTGCTTGTACTGGGTCTCTCTGGTTAGACCAGATCTGAGCCTGGGAGCTCTCTGGCTAACTAGGGAAC
CCACTGCTTAAGCCTCAATAAAGCTTGCCTTGAGTGCTTCAAGTAGTGTGTGCCCGTCTGTTGTGTGACT
CTGGTAACTAGAGATCCCTCAGACCCTTTTAGTCAGTGTGGAAAATCTCTAGCAGTACGTATAGTAGTTC
ATGTCATCTTATTATTCAGTATTTATAACTTGCAAAGAAATGAATATCAGAGAGTGAGAGGAACTTGTTT
ATTGCAGCTTATAATGGTTACAAATAAAGCAATAGCATCACAAATTTCACAAATAAAGCATTTTTTTCAC
TGCATTCTAGTTGTGGTTTGTCCAAACTCATCAATGTATCTTATCATGTCTGGCTCTAGCTATCCCGCCC
CTAACTCCGCCCATCCCGCCCCTAACTCCGCCCAGTTCCGCCCATTCTCCGCCCCATGGCTGACTAATTT
TTTTTATTTATGCAGAGGCCGAGGCCGCCTCGGCCTCTGAGCTATTCCAGAAGTAGTGAGGAGGCTTTTT
TGGAGGCCTAGGGACGTACCCAATTCGCCCTATAGTGAGTCGTATTACGCGCGCTCACTGGCCGTCGTTT
TACAACGTCGTGACTGGGAAAACCCTGGCGTTACCCAACTTAATCGCCTTGCAGCACATCCCCCTTTCGC
CAGCTGGCGTAATAGCGAAGAGGCCCGCACCGATCGCCCTTCCCAACAGTTGCGCAGCCTGAATGGCGAA
TGGG
[124 nt withheld, positions 7145-7268]
C
[91 nt withheld, positions 7270-7360]
A
[49 nt withheld, positions 7362-7410]
CCTTTGACGTTGGAGTCCACGTTCTTT
[37 nt withheld, positions 7438-7474]
ACCCTATCTCGGTCTATTCTTTTGATTTATAAGGGATTTTGCCGATTTCGGCCTATTGGTTAAAAAATGA
GCTGATTTAACAAAAATTTAACGCGAATTTTAACAAAATATTAACGCTTACAATTTAGGTGGCACTTTTC
GGGGAAATGTGCGCGGAACCCCTATTTGTTTATTTTTCTAAATACATTCAAATATGTATCCGCTCATGAG
ACAATAACCCTGATAAATGCTTCAATAATATTGAAAAAGGAAGAGTATGAGTATTCAACATTTCCGTGTC
GCCCTTATTCCCTTTTTTGCGGCATTTTGCCTTCCTGTTTTTGCTCACCCAGAAACGCTGGTGAAAGTAA
AAGATGCTGAAGATCAGTTGGGTGCACGAGTGGGTTACATCGAACTGGATCTCAACAGCGGTAAGATCCT
TGAGAGTTTTCGCCCCGAAGAACGTTTTCCAATGATGAGCACTTTTAAAGTTCTGCTATGTGGCGCGGTA
TTATCCCGTATTGACGCCGGGCAAGAGCAACTCGGTCGCCGCATACACTATTCTCAGAATGACTTGGTTG
AGTACTCACCAGTCACAGAAAAGCATCTTACGGATGGCATGACAGTAAGAGAATTATGCAGTGCTGCCAT
AACCATGAGTGATAACACTGCGGCCAACTTACTTCTGACAACGATCGGAGGACCGAAGGAGCTAACCGCT
TTTTTGCACAACATGGGGGATCATGTAACTCGCCTTGATCGTTGGGAACCGGAGCTGAATGAAGCCATAC
CAAACGACGAGCGTGACACCACGATGCCTGTAGCAATGGCAACAACGTTGCGCAAACTATTAACTGGCGA
ACTACTTACTCTAGCTTCCCGGCAACAATTAATAGACTGGATGGAGGCGGATAAAGTTGCAGGACCACTT
CTGCGCTCGGCCCTTCCGGCTGGCTGGTTTATTGCTGATAAATCTGGAGCCGGTGAGCGTGGGTCTCGCG
GTATCATTGCAGCACTGGGGCCAGATGGTAAGCCCTCCCGTATCGTAGTTATCTACACGACGGGGAGTCA
GGCAACTATGGATGAACGAAATAGACAGATCGCTGAGATAGGTGCCTCACTGATTAAGCATTGGTAACTG
TCAGACCAAGTTTACTCATATATACTTTAGATTGATTTAAAACTTCATTTTTAATTTAAAAGGATCTAGG
TGAAGATCCTTTTTGATAATCTCATGACCAAAATCCCTTAACGTGAGTTTTCGTTCCACTGAGCGTCAGA
CCCCGTAGAAAAGATCAAAGGATCTTCTTGAGATCCTTTTTTTCTGCGCGTAATCTGCTGCTTGCAAACA
AAAAAACCACCGCTACCAGCGGTGGTTTGTTTGCCGGATCAAGAGCTACCAACTCTTTTTCCGAAGGTAA
CTGGCTTCAGCAGAGCGCAGATACCAAATACTGTTCTTCTAGTGTAGCCGTAGTTAGGCCACCACTTCAA
GAACTCTGTAGCACCGCCTACATACCTCGCTCTGCTAATCCTGTTACCAGTGGCTGCTGCCAGTGGCGAT
AAGTCGTGTCTTACCGGGTTGGACTCAAGACGATAGTTACCGGATAAGGCGCAGCGGTCGGGCTGAACGG
GGGGTTCGTGCACACAGCCCAGCTTGGAGCGAACGACCTACACCGAACTGAGATACCTACAGCGTGAGCT
ATGAGAAAGCGCCACGCTTCCCGAAGGGAGAAAGGCGGACAGGTATCCGGTAAGCGGCAGGGTCGGAACA
GGAGAGCGCACGAGGGAGCTTCCAGGGGGAAACGCCTGGTATCTTTATAGTCCTGTCGGGTTTCGCCACC
TCTGACTTGAGCGTCGATTTTTGTGATGCTCGTCAGGGGGGCGGAGCCTATGGAAAAACGCCAGCAACGC
GGCCTTTTTACGGTTCCTGGCCTTTTGCTGGCCTTTTGC
